>Addgene plasmid #23855 | pDONR223-MAST1 | depositor partial sequence | sequence record 11054 | Author sequence
ATGGGTCACATCAAGCTCACAGATTTCGGCCTCTCCAAGATGGGGCTCATGAGCCTCACCACCAACTTAT
ATGAAGGCCACATCGAGAAGGACGCCCGAGAGTTCCTGGACAAACAGGTGTGTGGGACCCCAGAGTACAT
CGCGCCCGAGGTCATCCTGCGTCAAGGCTACGGCAAGCCAGTGGACTGGTGGGCTATGGGGATCATCCTC
TACGAGTTCCTGGTGGGCTGTGTGCCCTTCTTCGGAGACACACCAGAGGAGCTATTTGGACAGGTCATCA
GTGATGACATCCTGTGGCCCGAGGGGGATGAGGCCCTACCTACGGAGGCCCAACTCCTCATATCCAGCCT
CCTGCAGACCAACCCTCTGGTCAGGCTTGGGGCAGGCGGCGCTTTTGAGGTGAAGCAGCACAGTTTCTTT
CGAGACCTGGACTGGACAGGGCTGCTGAGGCAGAAGGCCGAGTTCATCCCCCACCTAGAGTCGGAAGATG
ACACTAGCTACTTTGACACCCGCTCAGACAGGTATCACCACGTGAACTCCTATGACGAGGATGACACGAC
GGAGGAGGAGCCCGTGGAAATCCGCCAGTTCTCTTCCTGCTCTCCGCGCTTCAGCAAGGTGTATAGCAGC
ATGGAGCAGCTGTCGCAGCACGAGCCCAAGACCCCAGTAGCAGCTGCAGGGAGCAGCAAGCGGGAGCCGA
GCACCAAGGGCCCCGAGGAGAAGGTGGCCGGCAAGCGGGAGGGGCTGGGCGGCCTGACCCTGCGTGAGAA
GACCTGGAGAGGGGGCTCTCCGGAGATCAAGCGATTCTCCGCGTCCGAGGCCAGTTTCCTGGAGGGAGAG
GCCAGTCCCCCTTTGGGCGCCCGCCGCCGTTTCTCGGCGCTGCTGGAGCCCAGCCGCTTCAGCGCCCCCC
AAGAGGACGAGGATGAGGCCCGGCTGCGCAGGCCTCCCCGGCCCAGCTCCGACCCCGCGGGATCCCTGGA
TGCACGGGCCCCCAAAGAGGAGACTCAAGGGGAAGGCACCTCCAGCGCCGGGGACTCCGAGGCCACTGAC
CGTCCACGCCCAGGTGACCTCTGCCCACCCTCGAAGGATGGGGATGCATCAGGCCCAAGGGCTACCAATG
ACTTGGTTCTGCGCCGGGCGCGGCACCAGCAGATGTCAGGGGATGTGGCAGTAGAGAAGAGGCCTTCTCG
AACTGGGGGCAAAGTCATCAAATCAGCCTCAGCCACTGCCTTATCTGTCATGATTCCTGCAGTGGACCCA
CATGGAAGTTCACCCCTTGCTAGTCCCATGTCTCCACGATCTCTGTCCTCCAACCCATCCTCACGGGACT
CCTCACCCAGCCGGGACTACTCACCAGCTGTCAGTGGGCTCCGCTCCCCCATCACCATCCAGCGCTCGGG
CAAGAAGTATGGCTTCACACTGCGTGCCATCCGTGTCTACATGGGTGACACGGATGTCTATAGTGTCCAC
CACATTGTCTGGCATGTGGAGGAAGGAGGCCCAGCCCAGGAGGCAGGACTCTGTGCTGGGGACCTCATCA
CCCACGTGAATGGGGAGCCTGTGCATGGCATGGTGCATCCTGAGGTCGTGGAGCTGATCCTTAAGAGTGG
CAACAAGGTAGCAGTGACCACAACGCCCTTCGAAAATACCTCTATCCGCATTGGTCCCGCAAGGCGCAGC
AGCTACAAGGCTAAAATGGCTCGGAGGAACAAGCGACCCTCCGCCAAGGAGGGCCAGGAGAGCAAGAAGC
GCAGCTCCCTCTTCCGGAAGATCACGAAGCAGTCGAACCTGCTGCATACTAGCCGCTCGCTGTCGTCGCT
GAACCGCTCGCTGTCATCCAGCGATAGTCTCCCGGGCTCGCCTACGCACGGGCTGCCGGCGCGCTCGCCC
ACGCACAGCTACCGCTCCACGCCTGACTCCGCCTACCTAGGCGCCTCATCCCAGAGCAGCTCCCCAGCCT
CGAGCACGCCCAACTCGCCTGCGTCGTCGGCGTCGCACCACATTCGGCCCAGCACGCTGCACGGACTGTC
GCCAAAGCTCCATCGCCAGTACCGCTCTGCGCGATGCAAGTCGGCCGGCAACATCCCTCTATCGCCGCTG
GCACACACGCCGTCCCCCACGCAGGCGTCACCGCCGCCACTGCCGGGCCACACGGTGGGCAGCTCGCACA
CTACTCAGAGCTTCCCGGCCAAACTGCACTCATCGCCTCCCGTCGTGCGCCCGCGCCCCAAGAGTGCCGA
GCCCCCTCGCTCGCCGCTCCTCAAGCGCGTGCAGTCGGCCGAGAAGCTGGGAGCCTCTTTGAGTGCGGAC
AAGAAGGGCGCGCTGCGCAAACACAGCCTCGAGGTGGGCCACCCGGATTTCCGCAAGGACTTCCATGGCG
AGCTGGCGCTGCATAGCCTTGCCGAGTCCGACGGTGAGACGCCCCCAGTCGAGGGCCTTGGCGCGCCCCG
GCAGGTCGCCGTCCGCCGCCTGGGCCGACAGGAGTCACCTTTGAGCCTGGGCGCGGACCCGTTGCTGCCC
GAGGGTGCCTCCAGGCCACCAGTGTCGAGCAAGGAGAAGGAATCCCCGGGGGGCGCCGAGGCGTGCACCC
CACCCCGCGCGACGACCCCCGGTGGCCGGACCCTGGAGCGGGACGTCGGCTGCACGCGGCATCAGAGCGT
GCAGACGGAGGATGGCACTGGCGGGATGGCCAGGGCTGTGGCCAAGGCGGCGCTGAGCCCGGTGCAGGAA
CACGAGACAGGCCGGCGCAGCAGCTCTGGCGAGGCGGGCACACCCCTGGTACCCATTGTCGTAGAGCCTG
CGCGGCCCGGGGCTAAGGCTGTGGTGCCTCAGCCTCTGGGCGCGGACTCCAAGGGGTTGCAGGAACCCGC
ACCCCTGGCGCCTTCCGTGCCCGAGGCCCCCCGGGGCCGGGAGCGCTGGGTGTTGGAGGTGGTGGAGGAG
CGCACCACGCTGAGCGGTCCTCGCTCCAAGCCCGCCTCCCCAAAGCTCTCCCCGGAGCCCCAGACACCCT
CCCTAGCCCCAGCGAAGTGCAGTGCACCCAGCAGTGCAGTGACCCCAGTCCCACCCGCATCCCTCTTGGG
CTCAGGCACCAAGCCTCAAGTGGGGCTGACCTCCCGGTGCCCTGCTGAAGCTGTGCCCCCAGCAGGCCTG
ACCAAAAAAGGAGTGTCCAGTCCCGCACCCCCGGGACCATAG
