>Addgene plasmid #23855 | pDONR223-MAST1 | addgene partial sequence | sequence record 29667 | 23855 with M13pUC-fwd
AATAATGATTTTATTTTGACTGATAGTGACCTGTTCGTTGCAACAAATTGATGAGCAATGCTTTTTTATA
ATGCCAACTTTGTACAAAAAAGTTGGCATGGGTCACATCAAGCTCACAGATTTCGGCCTCTCCAAGATGG
GGCTCATGAGCCTCACCACCAACTTATATGAAGGCCACATCGAGAAGGACGCCCGAGAGTTCCTGGACAA
ACAGGTGTGTGGGACCCCAGAGTACATCGCGCCCGAGGTCATCCTGCGTCAAGGCTACGGCAAGCCAGTG
GACTGGTGGGCTATGGGGATCATCCTCTACGAGTTCCTGGTGGGCTGTGTGCCCTTCTTCGGAGACACAC
CAGAGGAGCTATTTGGACAGGTCATCAGTGATGACATCCTGTGGCCCGAGGGGGATGAGGCCCTACCTAC
GGAGGCCCAACTCCTCATATCCAGCCTCCTGCAGACCAACCCTCTGGTCAGGCTTGGGGCAGGCGGCGCT
TTTGAGGTGAAGCAGCACAGTTTCTTTCGAGACCTGGACTGGACAGGGCTGCTGAGGCAGAAGGCCGAGT
TCATCCCCCACCTAGAGTCGGAAGATGACACTAGCTACTTTGACACCCGCTCAGACAGGTATCACCACGT
GAACTCCTATGACGAGGATGACACGACGGAGGAGGAGCCCGTGGAAATCCGCCAGTTCTCTTCCTGCTCT
CCGCGCTTCAGCAAGGTGTATAGCAGCATGGAGCAGCTGTCGCAGC
