[The description below was written by a language model from this plasmid's Addgene catalogue record.]
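Description:
pDONR223-MAST1 is a Gateway entry-type clone built in the Invitrogen pDONR223 donor backbone (about 5 kb without insert). It carries the open reading frame of human MAST1, which encodes microtubule associated serine/threonine kinase 1. The plasmid is a high-copy bacterial construct maintained in standard E. coli cloning strains under spectinomycin selection. The insert is recorded as roughly 3.2 kb and was introduced by Gateway recombination, so the ORF should be flanked by the att recombination sites that allow its transfer into compatible destination vectors. No feature table is supplied, however, so the exact sites, the origin of replication and other backbone elements are not itemised in the record. M13 forward and reverse primer sites on either side of the insert are used for sequence verification.

The ORF was deliberately cloned without a stop codon. After recombination into a destination vector, the coding sequence can read through in frame into a C-terminal epitope tag and a stop codon provided by that vector. The plasmid has no stated eukaryotic promoter, and the depositors note that it is not meant to be transfected directly. It serves as a shuttle source for the MAST1 sequence. The depositors point to a companion set of lentiviral destination vectors (pLX301 to pLX304) for expressing such ORFs in mammalian cells. The clone belongs to a kit of similar ORF plasmids, and the associated publication concerns resistance to RAF inhibition through reactivation of the MAP kinase pathway, which suggests use in gain-of-function expression studies.
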