Addgene plasmid #23855: pDONR223-MAST1
Depositing lab: William Hahn & David Root. Depositing organization: Dana-Farber Cancer Institute. Publication: COT drives resistance to RAF inhibition through MAP kinase pathway reactivation. Johannessen CM, Boehm JS, Kim SY, Thomas SR, Wardwell L, Johnson LA, Emery CM, Stransky N, Cogdill AP, Barretina J, Caponigro G, Hieronymus H, Murray RR, Salehi-Ashtiani K, Hill DE, Vidal M, Zhao JJ, Yang X, Alkan O, Kim S, Harris JL, Wilson CJ, Myer VE, Finan PM, Root DE, Roberts TM, Golub T, Flaherty KT, Dummer R, Weber BL, Sellers WR, Schlegel R, Wargo JA, Hahn WC, Garraway LA. Nature. 2010 Dec 16;468(7326):968-72. doi: 10.1038/nature09627 PubMed 21107320.
Backbone
  Vector backbone: pDONR223
  Backbone manufacturer: Invitrogen
  Backbone size w/o insert (bp): 5005
  Vector type: Gateway Donor vector
Growth in bacteria
  Bacterial resistance: Spectinomycin, 50 μg/mL
  Growth temperature: 37°C
  Growth strain: DH5alpha
  Copy number: High Copy
Gene/Insert
  Gene/Insert name: MAST1 (alt name: microtubule associated serine/threonine kinase 1)
  Species: H. sapiens (human)
  Insert size (bp): 3192
  Entrez Gene: MAST1 (a.k.a. MCCCHCM, SAST)
  Cloning method: Gateway Cloning
  Sequencing primers: 5′ M13pUC-fwd; 3′ M13rev
Terms and licenses: Academic/Nonprofit Terms; Industry Terms: Not Available to Industry
Depositor comments: The ORF has no Stop codon. This design enables easy recombination into a destination vector to add an epitope tag of choice and Stop codon to the ORF. Do NOT use this plasmid directly for transfections. A set of 4 custom lentiviral vectors is available ( pLX301 (http://www.addgene.org/25895/) , pLX302 (http://www.addgene.org/25896/) , pLX303 (http://www.addgene.org/25897/) , pLX304 (http://www.addgene.org/25890/) ) to be used to express these ORFs in mammalian cells. These plasmids are not included in the kit and must be ordered separately.
How to cite: pDONR223-MAST1 was a gift from William Hahn & David Root (Addgene plasmid # 23855 ; http://n2t.net/addgene:23855 ; RRID:Addgene_23855)
